>Addgene plasmid #193348 | pHAGE2-TetOminiCMV-Sox2-17-t2a-Klf4 | addgene full sequence | sequence record 379819 | Addgene NGS Result
TGGAAGGGCTAATTCACTCCCAAAGAAGACAAGATATCCTTGATCTGTGGATCTACCACACACAAGGCTA
CTTCCCTGATTAGCAGAACTACACACCAGGGCCAGGGGTCAGATATCCACTGACCTTTGGATGGTGCTAC
AAGCTAGTACCAGTTGAGCCAGATAAGGTAGAAGAGGCCAATAAAGGAGAGAACACCAGCTTGTTACACC
CTGTGAGCCTGCATGGGATGGATGACCCGGAGAGAGAAGTGTTAGAGTGGAGGTTTGACAGCCGCCTAGC
ATTTCATCACGTGGCCCGAGAGCTGCATCCGGAGTACTTCAAGAACTGCTGATATCGAGCTTGCTACAAG
GGACTTTCCGCTGGGGACTTTCCAGGGAGGCGTGGCCTGGGCGGGACTGGGGAGTGGCGAGCCCTCAGAT
CCTGCATATAAGCAGCTGCTTTTTGCCTGTACTGGGTCTCTCTGGTTAGACCAGATCTGAGCCTGGGAGC
TCTCTGGCTAACTAGGGAACCCACTGCTTAAGCCTCAATAAAGCTTGCCTTGAGTGCTTCAAGTAGTGTG
TGCCCGTCTGTTGTGTGACTCTGGTAACTAGAGATCCCTCAGACCCTTTTAGTCAGTGTGGAAAATCTCT
AGCAGTGGCGCCCGAACAGGGACTTGAAAGCGAAAGGGAAACCAGAGGAGCTCTCTCGACGCAGGACTCG
GCTTGCTGAAGCGCGCACGGCAAGAGGCGAGGGGCGGCGACTGGTGAGTACGCCAAAAATTTTGACTAGC
GGAGGCTAGAAGGAGAGAGATGGGTGCGAGAGCGTCAGTATTAAGCGGGGGAGAATTAGATCGCGATGGG
AAAAAATTCGGTTAAGGCCAGGGGGAAAGAAAAAATATAAATTAAAACATATAGTATGGGCAAGCAGGGA
GCTAGAACGATTCGCAGTTAATCCTGGCCTGTTAGAAACATCAGAAGGCTGTAGACAAATACTGGGACAG
CTACAACCATCCCTTCAGACAGGATCAGAAGAACTTAGATCATTATATAATACAGTAGCAACCCTCTATT
GTGTGCATCAAAGGATAGAGATAAAAGACACCAAGGAAGCTTTAGACAAGATAGAGGAAGAGCAAAACAA
AAGTAAGACCACCGCACAGCAAGCGGCCGGCCGCTGATCTTCAGACCTGGAGGAGGAGATATGAGGGACA
ATTGGAGAAGTGAATTATATAAATATAAAGTAGTAAAAATTGAACCATTAGGAGTAGCACCCACCAAGGC
AAAGAGAAGAGTGGTGCAGAGAGAAAAAAGAGCAGTGGGAATAGGAGCTTTGTTCCTTGGGTTCTTGGGA
GCAGCAGGAAGCACTATGGGCGCAGCGTCAATGACGCTGACGGTACAGGCCAGACAATTATTGTCTGGTA
TAGTGCAGCAGCAGAACAATTTGCTGAGGGCTATTGAGGCGCAACAGCATCTGTTGCAACTCACAGTCTG
GGGCATCAAGCAGCTCCAGGCAAGAATCCTGGCTGTGGAAAGATACCTAAAGGATCAACAGCTCCTGGGG
ATTTGGGGTTGCTCTGGAAAACTCATTTGCACCACTGCTGTGCCTTGGAATGCTAGTTGGAGTAATAAAT
CTCTGGAACAGATTTGGAATCACACGACCTGGATGGAGTGGGACAGAGAAATTAACAATTACACAAGCTT
AATACACTCCTTAATTGAAGAATCGCAAAACCAGCAAGAAAAGAATGAACAAGAATTATTGGAATTAGAT
AAATGGGCAAGTTTGTGGAATTGGTTTAACATAACAAATTGGCTGTGGTATATAAAATTATTCATAATGA
TAGTAGGAGGCTTGGTAGGTTTAAGAATAGTTTTTGCTGTACTTTCTATAGTGAATAGAGTTAGGCAGGG
ATATTCACCATTATCGTTTCAGACCCACCTCCCAACCCCGAGGGGACCCGACAGGCCCGAAGGAATAGAA
GAAGAAGGTGGAGAGAGAGACAGAGACAGATCCATTCGATTAGTGAACGGATCTCGACGGTATCGCCGAA
TTCACAAATGGCAGTATTCATCCACAATTTTAAAAGAAAAGGGGGGATTGGGGGGTACAGTGCAGGGGAA
AGAATAGTAGACATAATAGCAACAGACATACAAACTAAAGAATTACAAAAACAAATTACAAAAATTCAAA
ATTTTCGGGTTTATTACAGGGACAGCAGAGATCCAGTTTGGACTAGTCCACACCCTAACTGACACACTCG
AGTTTACCACTCCCTATCAGTGATAGAGAAAAGTGAAAGTCGAGTTTACCACTCCCTATCAGTGATAGAG
AAAAGTGAAAGTCGAGTTTACCACTCCCTATCAGTGATAGAGAAAAGTGAAAGTCGAGTTTACCACTCCC
TATCAGTGATAGAGAAAAGTGAAAGTCGAGTTTACCACTCCCTATCAGTGATAGAGAAAAGTGAAAGTCG
AGTTTACCACTCCCTATCAGTGATAGAGAAAAGTGAAAGTCGAGTTTACCACTCCCTATCAGTGATAGAG
AAAAGTGAAAGTCGAGCTCGGTACCCGGGTCGAGGTAGGCATGTACGGTGGGAGGCCTATATAAGCAGAG
CTCGTTTAGTGAACCGTCAGATCGCCTGGAGACGCCATCCACGCTGTTTTGACCTCCATAGAAGACACCG
GGACCGATCCAGCCTGCGGCCGCCATGTATAACATGATGGAGACGGAGCTGAAGCCGCCGGGCCCGCAGC
AAGCTTCGGGGGGCGGCGGCGGAGGAGGCAACGCCACGGCGGCGGCAACCGGCGGCAACCAGAAGAACAG
CCCGGACCGCGTCAAGAGGCCCATGAACGCCTTCATGGTATGGTCCCGGGGGCAGCGGCGTAAGATGGCC
CAGGAGAACCCCAAGATGCACAACTCGGAGATCAGCAAGCGCCTGGGCGCGGAGTGGAAAGCGTTGACCT
TGGCAGAGAAGCGGCCGTTCATCGACGAGGCCAAGCGGCTGCGCGTGCTGCATATGCAGGACCACCCCAA
CTACAAGTACCGGCCGCGGCGGCGCAAGCAGGTGAAGCGCATGAAGCGGGTGGAGGGAGGCTTCCTGCAC
GCTCTCGTCGAGCCCCAGGCCGGCGCGCTTGGTCCCGAGGGCGGCCGCGTGGCCATGGATGGCCTGGGTC
TGCCTTTCCCGGAGCCGGGCTATCCGGCCGGTCCTCCGCTGATGTCTCCGCACATGGGCCCCCACTATCG
GGACTGCCAGGGACTGGGCGCTCCCGCGCTCGACGGCTACCCTCTGCCCACTCCGGACACATCCCCGCTG
GATGGCGTGGAGCAGGACCCGGCTTTCTTTGCAGCCCCGCTGCCAGGGGACTGCCCGGCGGCCGGCACCT
ACACTTACGCTCCAGTCTCGGACTATGCAGTGTCCGTAGAGCCGCCCGCTGGCCCCATGCGAGTGGGGCC
GGACCCCTCGGGCCCTGCGATGCCGGGGATCCTGGCGCCCCCCAGCGCTCTGCACCTGTACTACGGCGCG
ATGGGCTCGCCCGCCGCAAGTGCGGGGCGCGGTTTCCACGCGCAACCCCAGCAGCCGCTGCAACCGCAGG
CACCGCCCCCGCCACCGCAGCAGCAGCACCCAGCGCACGGCCCCGGGCAACCTTCGCCCCCTCCCGAGGC
TCTGCCCTGCCGGGATGGCACGGAATCCAACCAGCCCACTGAGCTCCTAGGGGAGGTGGACCGCACGGAA
TTTGAACAGTATCTGCCCTTTGTGTATAAGCCCGAGATGGGTCTTCCCTACCAGGGACACGACTGCGGAG
TGAACCTCTCAGACAGCCACGGAGCCATTTCCTCCGTGGTGTCCGACGCTAGCTCAGCGGTCTACTATTG
CAACTACCCCGACATTGCATGCGGCTCCGGCGAGGGCAGGGGAAGTCTTCTAACATGCGGGGACGTGGAG
GAAAATCCCGGCCCACTCGAGATGAGGCAGCCACCTGGCGAGTCTGACATGGCTGTCAGCGACGCTCTGC
TCCCGTCCTTCTCCACGTTCGCGTCCGGCCCGGCGGGAAGGGAGAAGACACTGCGTCCAGCAGGTGCCCC
GACTAACCGTTGGCGTGAGGAACTCTCTCACATGAAGCGACTTCCCCCACTTCCCGGCCGCCCCTACGAC
CTGGCGGCGACGGTGGCCACAGACCTGGAGAGTGGCGGAGCTGGTGCAGCTTGCAGCAGTAACAACCCGG
CCCTCCTAGCCCGGAGGGAGACCGAGGAGTTCAACGACCTCCTGGACCTAGACTTTATCCTTTCCAACTC
GCTAACCCACCAGGAATCGGTGGCCGCCACCGTGACCACCTCGGCGTCAGCTTCATCCTCGTCTTCCCCA
GCGAGCAGCGGCCCTGCCAGCGCGCCCTCCACCTGCAGCTTCAGCTATCCGATCCGGGCCGGGGGTGACC
CGGGCGTGGCTGCCAGCAACACAGGTGGAGGGCTCCTCTACAGCCGAGAATCTGCGCCACCTCCCACGGC
CCCCTTCAACCTGGCGGACATCAATGACGTGAGCCCCTCGGGCGGCTTCGTGGCTGAGCTCCTGCGGCCG
GAGTTGGACCCAGTATACATTCCGCCACAGCAGCCTCAGCCGCCAGGTGGCGGGCTGATGGGCAAGTTTG
TGCTGAAGGCGTCTCTGACCACCCCTGGCAGCGAGTACAGCAGCCCTTCGGTCATCAGTGTTAGCAAAGG
AAGCCCAGACGGCAGCCACCCCGTGGTAGTGGCGCCCTACAGCGGTGGCCCGCCGCGCATGTGCCCCAAG
ATTAAGCAAGAGGCGGTCCCGTCCTGCACGGTCAGCCGGTCCCTAGAGGCCCATTTGAGCGCTGGACCCC
AGCTCAGCAACGGCCACCGGCCCAACACACACGACTTCCCCCTGGGGCGGCAGCTCCCCACCAGGACTAC
CCCTACACTGAGTCCCGAGGAACTGCTGAACAGCAGGGACTGTCACCCTGGCCTGCCTCTTCCCCCAGGA
TTCCATCCCCATCCGGGGCCCAACTACCCTCCTTTCCTGCCAGACCAGATGCAGTCACAAGTCCCCTCTC
TCCATTATCAAGAGCTCATGCCACCGGGTTCCTGCCTGCCAGAGGAGCCCAAGCCAAAGAGGGGAAGAAG
GTCGTGGCCCCGGAAAAGAACAGCCACCCACACTTGTGACTATGCAGGCTGTGGCAAAACCTATACCAAG
AGTTCTCATCTCAAGGCACACCTGCGAACTCACACAGGCGAGAAACCTTACCACTGTGACTGGGACGGCT
GTGGGTGGAAATTCGCCCGCTCGGATGAACTGACCAGGCACTACCGCAAACACACAGGGCACCGGCCCTT
TCAGTGCCAGAAGTGCGACAGGGCCTTTTCCAGGTCGGACCACCTTGCCTTACACATGAAGAGGCACTTT
TAAATCGATAGATCCTAATCAACCTCTGGATTACAAAATTTGTGAAAGATTGACTGGTATTCTTAACTAT
GTTGCTCCTTTTACGCTATGTGGATACGCTGCTTTAATGCCTTTGTATCATGCTATTGCTTCCCGTATGG
CTTTCATTTTCTCCTCCTTGTATAAATCCTGGTTGCTGTCTCTTTATGAGGAGTTGTGGCCCGTTGTCAG
GCAACGTGGCGTGGTGTGCACTGTGTTTGCTGACGCAACCCCCACTGGTTGGGGCATTGCCACCACCTGT
CAGCTCCTTTCCGGGACTTTCGCTTTCCCCCTCCCTATTGCCACGGCGGAACTCATCGCCGCCTGCCTTG
CCCGCTGCTGGACAGGGGCTCGGCTGTTGGGCACTGACAATTCCGTGGTGTTGTCGGGGAAATCATCGTC
CTTTCCTTGGCTGCTCGCCTGTGTTGCCACCTGGATTCTGCGCGGGACGTCCTTCTGCTACGTCCCTTCG
GCCCTCAATCCAGCGGACCTTCCTTCCCGCGGCCTGCTGCCGGCTCTGCGGCCTCTTCCGCGTCTTCGCC
TTCGCCCTCAGACGAGTCGGATCTCCCTTTGGGCCGCCTCCCCGCCTGGTACCTTTAAGACCAATGACTT
ACAAGGCAGCTGTAGATCTTAGCCACTTTTTAAAAGAAAAGGGGGGACTGGAAGGGCTAATTCACTCCCA
ACGAAGACAAGATCACCTGCAGGACAGGCGCGCCCTGCTTTTTGCTTGTACTGGGTCTCTCTGGTTAGAC
CAGATCTGAGCCTGGGAGCTCTCTGGCTAACTAGGGAACCCACTGCTTAAGCCTCAATAAAGCTTGCCTT
GAGTGCTTCAAGTAGTGTGTGCCCGTCTGTTGTGTGACTCTGGTAACTAGAGATCCCTCAGACCCTTTTA
GTCAGTGTGGAAAATCTCTAGCACCCGGGCGATTAAGGAAAGGGCTAGATCATTCTTGAAGACGAAAGGG
CCTCGTGATACGCCTATTTTTATAGGTTAATGTCATGATAATAATGGTTTCTTAGACGTCAGGTGGCACT
TTTCGGGGAAATGTGCGCGGAACCCCTATTTGTTTATTTTTCTAAATACATTCAAATATGTATCCGCTCA
TGAGACAATAACCCTGATAAATGCTTCAATAATATTGAAAAAGGAAGAGTATGAGTATTCAACATTTCCG
TGTCGCCCTTATTCCCTTTTTTGCGGCATTTTGCCTTCCTGTTTTTGCTCACCCAGAAACGCTGGTGAAA
GTAAAAGATGCTGAAGATCAGTTGGGTGCACGAGTGGGTTACATCGAACTGGATCTCAACAGCGGTAAGA
TCCTTGAGAGTTTTCGCCCCGAAGAACGTTTTCCAATGATGAGCACTTTTAAAGTTCTGCTATGTGGCGC
GGTATTATCCCGTGTTGACGCCGGGCAAGAGCAACTCGGTCGCCGCATACACTATTCTCAGAATGACTTG
GTTGAGTACTCACCAGTCACAGAAAAGCATCTTACGGATGGCATGACAGTAAGAGAATTATGCAGTGCTG
CCATAACCATGAGTGATAACACTGCGGCCAACTTACTTCTGACAACGATCGGAGGACCGAAGGAGCTAAC
CGCTTTTTTGCACAACATGGGGGATCATGTAACTCGCCTTGATCGTTGGGAACCGGAGCTGAATGAAGCC
ATACCAAACGACGAGCGTGACACCACGATGCCTGTAGCAATGGCAACAACGTTGCGCAAACTATTAACTG
GCGAACTACTTACTCTAGCTTCCCGGCAACAATTAATAGACTGGATGGAGGCGGATAAAGTTGCAGGACC
ACTTCTGCGCTCGGCCCTTCCGGCTGGCTGGTTTATTGCTGATAAATCTGGAGCCGGTGAGCGTGGGTCT
CGCGGTATCATTGCAGCACTGGGGCCAGATGGTAAGCCCTCCCGTATCGTAGTTATCTACACGACGGGGA
GTCAGGCAACTATGGATGAACGAAATAGACAGATCGCTGAGATAGGTGCCTCACTGATTAAGCATTGGTA
ACTGTCAGACCAAGTTTACTCATATATACTTTAGATTGATTTAAAACTTCATTTTTAATTTAAAAGGATC
TAGGTGAAGATCCTTTTTGATAATCTCATGACCAAAATCCCTTAACGTGAGTTTTCGTTCCACTGAGCGT
CAGACCCCGTAGAAAAGATCAAAGGATCTTCTTGAGATCCTTTTTTTCTGCGCGTAATCTGCTGCTTGCA
AACAAAAAAACCACCGCTACCAGCGGTGGTTTGTTTGCCGGATCAAGAGCTACCAACTCTTTTTCCGAAG
GTAACTGGCTTCAGCAGAGCGCAGATACCAAATACTGTTCTTCTAGTGTAGCCGTAGTTAGGCCACCACT
TCAAGAACTCTGTAGCACCGCCTACATACCTCGCTCTGCTAATCCTGTTACCAGTGGCTGCTGCCAGTGG
CGATAAGTCGTGTCTTACCGGGTTGGACTCAAGACGATAGTTACCGGATAAGGCGCAGCGGTCGGGCTGA
ACGGGGGGTTCGTGCACACAGCCCAGCTTGGAGCGAACGACCTACACCGAACTGAGATACCTACAGCGTG
AGCTATGAGAAAGCGCCACGCTTCCCGAAGGGAGAAAGGCGGACAGGTATCCGGTAAGCGGCAGGGTCGG
AACAGGAGAGCGCACGAGGGAGCTTCCAGGGGGAAACGCCTGGTATCTTTATAGTCCTGTCGGGTTTCGC
CACCTCTGACTTGAGCGTCGATTTTTGTGATGCTCGTCAGGGGGGCGGAGCCTATGGAAAAACGCCAGCA
ACGCGGCCTTTTTACGGTTCCTGGCCTTTTGCTGGCCTTTTGCTCACATGTTCTTTCCTGCGTTATCCCC
TGATTCTGTGGATAACCGTATTACCGCCTTTGAGTGAGCTGATACCGCTCGCCGCAGCCGAACGACCGAG
CGCAGCGAGTCAGTGAGCGAGGAAGCGGAAGAGCGCCCAATACGCAAACCGCCTCTCCCCGCGCGTTGGC
CGATTCATTAATGCAGCAAGCTCATGGCTGACTAATTTTTTTTATTTATGCAGAGGCCGAGGCCGCCTCG
GCCTCTGAGCTATTCCAGAAGTAGTGAGGAGGCTTTTTTGGAGGCCTAGGCTTTTGCAAAAAGCTCCCCG
TGGCACGACAGGTTTCCCGACTGGAAAGCGGGCAGTGAGCGCAACGCAATTAATGTGAGTTAGCTCACTC
ATTAGGCACCCCAGGCTTTACACTTTATGCTTCCGGCTCGTATGTTGTGTGGAATTGTGAGCGGATAACA
ATTTCACACAGGAAACAGCTATGACATGATTACGAATTTCACAAATAAAGCATTTTTTTCACTGCATTCT
AGTTGTGGTTTGTCCAAACTCATCAATGTATCTTATCATGTCTGGATCAACTGGATAACTCAAGCTAACC
AAAATCATCCCAAACTTCCCACCCCATACCCTATTACCACTGCCAATTACCTGTGGTTTCATTTACTCTA
AACCTGTGATTCCTCTGAATTATTTTCATTTTAAAGAAATTGTATTTGTTAAATATGTACTACAAACTTA
GTAGT
Features (pLannotate 1.2.2; 27 found; start..end, strand, type, name):
    377..634     +  LTR            5' LTR (truncated): truncated 5' long terminal repeat (LTR) from HIV-1
    681..806     +  misc_feature   HIV-1 Ψ: packaging signal of human immunodeficiency virus type 1
    790..1128    +  CDS            HIV-1 gag (fragment): gag protein from human immunodeficiency virus 1; gag
   1303..1536    +  misc_feature   RRE: The Rev response element (RRE) of HIV-1 allows for Rev-dependent mRNA export from the nucleus to the cytoplasm.
   1913..2013    +  CDS            Rev (fragment): human immunodeficiency virus 1 (HIV-1) Rev protein; rev; enhances nuclear export of unspliced and incompletely spliced viral mRNAs
   2058..2175    +  misc_feature   cPPT/CTS: central polypurine tract and central termination sequence of HIV-1
   2217..2237    -  promoter       SV40 promoter (fragment): SV40 enhancer and early promoter
   2251..2521    +  protein_bind   tetracycline response element: contains seven copies of the tetracycline operator tetO tetracycline repressor TetR
   2532..2549    +  misc_feature   MCS (fragment): pUC18/19 multiple cloning site
   2549..2616    +  promoter       tight TRE promoter (fragment): Tet-responsive promoter PTight, consisting of seven tet operator sequences followed by the minimal CMV promoter
   2778..3866    +  CDS            Sox17 (fragment): SOX17_MOUSE - Also known as Sox-17. Experimental evidence at protein level: Swiss-Prot protein existence level 1. [Isoform 2]: Has no DNA-binding activity, and does not function as transcriptional activator. From Mus musculus (Mouse).
   3882..3934    +  CDS            T2A (fragment): 2A peptide from Thosea asigna virus capsid protein Eukaryotic ribosomes fail to insert a peptide bond between the Gly and Pro residues, yielding separate polypeptides.
   3942..5390    +  CDS            Klf4: KLF4_MOUSE - Also known as Ezf, Gklf, Zie. Experimental evidence at protein level: Swiss-Prot protein existence level 1. Transcription factor; can act both as activator and as repressor. Binds the 5'-CACCC-3' core sequence. Binds to the promoter region of its own gene and can activate its own transcription. Regulates the expression of key transcription factors during embryonic development. Plays an important role in maintaining embryonic stem cells, and in preventing their differentiation. Required for establishing the barrier function of the skin and for postnatal maturation and maintenance o
   5407..5995    +  misc_feature   WPRE: woodchuck hepatitis virus posttranscriptional regulatory element
   5990..6100    +  CDS            nef (fragment): NEF_SIVS4 - Experimental evidence at protein level: Swiss-Prot protein existence level 1. Interferes with TCR signaling from the cell membrane. Interacts with CD247/TCRZ (TCR zeta chain) and exert potent down- regulation of cell surface TCR/CD3 complexes. From Simian immunodeficiency virus (isolate F236/smH4) (SIV-sm) (Simian immunodeficiency virus sooty mangabey monkey).
   6143..6323    +  LTR            5' LTR (truncated): truncated 5' long terminal repeat (LTR) from HIV-1
   6456..6560    +  promoter       AmpR promoter: bla
   6561..7421    +  CDS            AmpR: β-lactamase; bla; confers resistance to ampicillin, carbenicillin, and related antibiotics
   7592..8180    +  rep_origin     ori: high-copy-number ColE1/pMB1/pBR322/pUC origin of replication
   8363..8417    +  CDS            lacI (fragment): lac repressor; lacI; The lac repressor binds to the lac operator to inhibit transcription in E. coli. This inhibition can be relieved by adding lactose or isopropyl-β-D-thiogalactopyranoside (IPTG).
   8423..8516    +  rep_origin     SV40 ori (fragment): SV40 origin of replication
   8541..8578    +  CDS            lacI (fragment): lac repressor; lacI; The lac repressor binds to the lac operator to inhibit transcription in E. coli. This inhibition can be relieved by adding lactose or isopropyl-β-D-thiogalactopyranoside (IPTG).
   8591..8612    +  protein_bind   CAP binding site: CAP binding activates transcription in the presence of cAMP. E. coli catabolite activator protein
   8627..8657    +  promoter       lac promoter: promoter for the E. coli lac operon
   8665..8681    +  protein_bind   lac operator: The lac repressor binds to the lac operator to inhibit transcription in E. coli. This inhibition can be relieved by adding lactose or isopropyl-β-D-thiogalactopyranoside (IPTG). lac repressor encoded by lacI
   8715..8798    +  polyA_signal   SV40 poly(A) signal (fragment): SV40 polyadenylation signal
   8965..329     +  CDS            nef (fragment) (across the origin): NEF_HV1BR - Experimental evidence at protein level: Swiss-Prot protein existence level 1. Extracellular Nef protein targets CD4(+) T-lymphocytes for apoptosis by interacting with CXCR4 surface receptors (PubMed:14990729). From Human immunodeficiency virus type 1 group M subtype B (isolate BRU/LAI) (HIV-1).
