[The description below was written by a language model from this plasmid's Addgene catalogue record and pLannotate feature annotations shown in this document.]
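Description:
pHAGE2-TetOminiCMV-Sox2-17-t2a-Klf4 is an HIV-1-based lentiviral transfer plasmid of about 9 kb, built on the pHAGE2 backbone for doxycycline-inducible expression of two mouse reprogramming factors in mammalian cells. In bacteria it is maintained through a high-copy ColE1/pUC-type origin and selected with ampicillin via the β-lactamase gene. The record lists a recombination-tolerant E. coli strain for growth, as is common for plasmids carrying repeated LTR sequences. The viral portion contains truncated LTRs flanking the Ψ packaging signal with a short gag fragment, the Rev response element for Rev-dependent nuclear export of the genomic RNA, the cPPT/CTS element, and a WPRE downstream of the cargo to enhance transcript expression. No mammalian selection marker or fluorescent reporter is annotated.

The expression cassette is driven by a tetracycline response element with seven tetO repeats fused to a minimal CMV promoter, so transcription depends on a Tet transactivator, which this plasmid does not encode and must be supplied separately, together with doxycycline. The single open reading frame encodes Sox2-17, an engineered, highly cooperative chimeric "super-Sox" in which Sox2 residues 43-47, 61 and 65-86 and the C-terminal domain are replaced with their Sox17 counterparts. This explains why the automated annotation labels this region as a Sox17 fragment. A T2A peptide links it to full-length mouse Klf4, so the two proteins are produced separately from one transcript. The depositor designates the construct tetO-S*K, and it is intended for inducible reprogramming of somatic cells towards pluripotency.
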