Addgene plasmid #193348: pHAGE2-TetOminiCMV-Sox2-17-t2a-Klf4
Purpose: tetO-S*K (Dox-inducible reprogramming lentiviral vector expressing mouse super-Sox + Klf4)
Depositing lab: Hans Schöler. Depositing organization: Max Planck Institute for Molecular Biomedicine. Publication: Highly cooperative chimeric super-SOX induces naive pluripotency across species. MacCarthy CM, Wu G, Malik V, Menuchin-Lasowski Y, Velychko T, Keshet G, Fan R, Bedzhov I, Church GM, Jauch R, Cojocaru V, Scholer HR, Velychko S. Cell Stem Cell. 2024 Jan 4;31(1):127-147.e9. doi: 10.1016/j.stem.2023.11.010. Epub 2023 Dec 22. PubMed 38141611.
Backbone
  Vector backbone: pHAGE2
  Backbone size w/o insert (bp): 6247
  Total vector size (bp): 8965
  Vector type: Mammalian Expression, Lentiviral
Growth in bacteria
  Bacterial resistance: Ampicillin, 100 μg/mL
  Growth temperature: 37°C
  Growth strain: NEB Stable
  Copy number: High Copy
Gene/Insert
  Gene/Insert name: Sox2-17-t2a-Klf4 (alt names: Klf4; superSox)
  Species: M. musculus (mouse)
  Insert size (bp): 2718
  Mutation: Sox2-17 is engineered highly cooperative chimeric transcription factor, where the following elements of Sox2 were swapped with Sox17: 43-47, 61, 65-86 and CTD
  Entrez Gene: Klf4 (a.k.a. EZF, Gklf, Zie); Sox2 (a.k.a. Sox-2, lcc, ysb)
  Promoter: TetO mini CMV
  Cloning method: Restriction Enzyme; 5′ cloning site NotI (additional NotI site is present in Sox2-17 sequence) (unknown if destroyed); 3′ cloning site ClaI (not destroyed)
  Sequencing primers: 5′ gagacgccatccacgctgt; 3′ AGGAAGGTCCGCTGGATTGA
Terms and licenses: Academic/Nonprofit Terms; Industry Terms: Not Available to Industry
Depositor comments: Please visit https://www.biorxiv.org/content/10.1101/2022.09.23.509242v1 for BioRxiv preprint
How to cite: pHAGE2-TetOminiCMV-Sox2-17-t2a-Klf4 was a gift from Hans Schöler (Addgene plasmid # 193348 ; http://n2t.net/addgene:193348 ; RRID:Addgene_193348)
